Addgene plasmid #197194: pCytERM-mNeptune2.5-N1
Purpose: Expresses the fusion protein of CytERM-mNeptune2.5 in mammalian cells
Depositing lab: Kiryl Piatkevich. Depositing organization: Westlake University. Publication: Quantitative assessment of near-infrared fluorescent proteins. Zhang H, Papadaki S, Sun X, Wang X, Drobizhev M, Yao L, Rehbock M, Koster RW, Wu L, Namikawa K, Piatkevich KD. Nat Methods. 2023 Sep 4. doi: 10.1038/s41592-023-01975-z. PubMed 37666982.
Backbone
  Vector backbone: pN1
  Vector type: Mammalian Expression
Growth in bacteria
  Bacterial resistance: Kanamycin, 50 μg/mL
  Growth temperature: 37°C
  Growth strain: NEB Stable
  Copy number: High Copy
Gene/Insert
  Gene/Insert name: CytERM-mNeptune2.5
  Species: M. musculus (mouse)
  Cloning method: Gibson Cloning
Terms and licenses: Academic/Nonprofit Terms; Industry Terms: Not Available to Industry
Depositor comments: Please visit https://www.researchsquare.com/article/rs-797586/v1 for preprint.
How to cite: pCytERM-mNeptune2.5-N1 was a gift from Kiryl Piatkevich (Addgene plasmid # 197194 ; http://n2t.net/addgene:197194 ; RRID:Addgene_197194)
