[The description below was written by a language model from this plasmid's Addgene catalogue record and pLannotate feature annotations shown in this document.]
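Description:
pCytERM-mNeptune2.5-N1 is a 4.8 kb mammalian expression plasmid built on a pN1-type backbone, in which a coding sequence placed in the multiple cloning site becomes fused to the N-terminus of a fluorescent protein. It is propagated in E. coli through a high-copy ColE1/pUC origin and selected with kanamycin. The resistance gene is the Tn5 aminoglycoside phosphotransferase (NeoR/KanR), preceded by both a bacterial bla promoter and the SV40 enhancer/early promoter and followed by an HSV TK polyadenylation signal. The same cassette can therefore also support G418 selection in mammalian cells. An f1 origin is present as well. Short annotated fragments of ble, SV40 large T antigen and the bGH poly(A) signal look like backbone remnants or partial sequence matches rather than functional parts.

The payload is driven by the human CMV immediate-early enhancer and promoter and terminated by the SV40 poly(A) signal. It consists of a short N-terminal segment, annotated as a fragment of rabbit cytochrome P450 CYP2C1, joined through residual cloning-site sequence to mNeptune2.5, a monomeric far-red fluorescent protein derived from Entacmaea quadricolor. The catalogue entry lists the insert species as mouse, which does not match the rabbit annotation in the feature table. The CytERM segment is generally understood as a membrane anchor that tethers its fusion partner to the cytoplasmic face of the endoplasmic reticulum. Such fusions are commonly used to judge whether a fluorescent protein oligomerises in cells, because oligomerisation distorts the ER into stacked structures. The record itself states only that the plasmid expresses the fusion in mammalian cells, and it comes from a study quantitatively comparing near-infrared fluorescent proteins.
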