Features (pLannotate 1.2.2; 16 found; start..end, strand, type, name):
     61..364     +  enhancer       CMV enhancer: human cytomegalovirus immediate early enhancer
    365..568     +  promoter       CMV promoter: human cytomegalovirus (CMV) immediate early promoter
    591..614     +  misc_feature   MCS (fragment): multiple cloning site
    615..701     +  CDS            CYP2C1 (fragment): CP2C1_RABIT - Experimental evidence at protein level: Swiss-Prot protein existence level 1. Cytochromes P450 are a group of heme-thiolate monooxygenases. In liver microsomes, this enzyme is involved in an NADPH-dependent electron transport pathway. It oxidizes a variety of structurally unrelated compounds, including steroids, fatty acids, and xenobiotics. From Oryctolagus cuniculus (Rabbit).
    696..739     +  misc_feature   MCS (fragment): multiple cloning site
    753..1484    +  CDS            mNeptune2.5: mNeptune2.5 is a basic (constitutively fluorescent) red fluorescent protein published in 2014, derived from Entacmaea quadricolor. It is reported to be a rapidly-maturing monomer with moderate acid sensitivity.
   1503..1586    +  CDS            large T antigen (fragment): large T antigen from SV40 (simian virus 40)
   1609..1730    +  polyA_signal   SV40 poly(A) signal: SV40 polyadenylation signal
   1764..2192    -  rep_origin     f1 ori (sequence partly withheld): f1 bacteriophage origin of replication; arrow indicates direction of (+) strand synthesis
   2219..2323    +  promoter       AmpR promoter: bla
   2325..2682    +  promoter       SV40 promoter: SV40 enhancer and early promoter
   2717..3511    +  CDS            NeoR/KanR: aminoglycoside phosphotransferase from Tn5; aph(3')-II (or nptII); confers resistance to neomycin, kanamycin, and G418 (Geneticin®)
   3532..3684    +  CDS            ble (fragment): BLE_KLEPN - Experimental evidence at protein level: Swiss-Prot protein existence level 1. Binding protein with a strong affinity to the bleomycin family of antibiotics. Binds to CL990; an antimitotic-antibiotic compound. From Klebsiella pneumoniae.
   3743..3790    +  polyA_signal   HSV TK poly(A) signal: herpes simplex virus thymidine kinase polyadenylation signal (Cole and Stacy, 1985)
   3881..3897    -  polyA_signal   bGH poly(A) signal (fragment): bovine growth hormone polyadenylation signal
   4119..4707    +  rep_origin     ori: high-copy-number ColE1/pMB1/pBR322/pUC origin of replication
>Addgene plasmid #197194 | pCytERM-mNeptune2.5-N1 | addgene full sequence | sequence record 388138 | Addgene NGS Result
TAGTTATTAATAGTAATCAATTACGGGGTCATTAGTTCATAGCCCATATATGGAGTTCCGCGTTACATAA
CTTACGGTAAATGGCCCGCCTGGCTGACCGCCCAACGACCCCCGCCCATTGACGTCAATAATGACGTATG
TTCCCATAGTAACGCCAATAGGGACTTTCCATTGACGTCAATGGGTGGAGTATTTACGGTAAACTGCCCA
CTTGGCAGTACATCAAGTGTATCATATGCCAAGTACGCCCCCTATTGACGTCAATGACGGTAAATGGCCC
GCCTGGCATTATGCCCAGTACATGACCTTATGGGACTTTCCTACTTGGCAGTACATCTACGTATTAGTCA
TCGCTATTACCATGGTGATGCGGTTTTGGCAGTACATCAATGGGCGTGGATAGCGGTTTGACTCACGGGG
ATTTCCAAGTCTCCACCCCATTGACGTCAATGGGAGTTTGTTTTGGCACCAAAATCAACGGGACTTTCCA
AAATGTCGTAACAACTCCGCCCCATTGACGCAAATGGGCGGTAGGCGTGTACGGTGGGAGGTCTATATAA
GCAGAGCTGGTTTAGTGAACCGTCAGATCCGCTAGCGCTACCGGACTCAGATCTATGGACCCTGTGGTGG
TGCTGGGGCTCTGTCTCTCCTGTTTGCTTCTCCTTTCACTCTGGAAACAGAGCTATGGGGGAGGGAAGCT
TCGAATTCTGCAGTCGACGGTACCGCGGGCCCGGGATCCACCGGTCGCCACCATGGTGAGCAAGGGCGAG
GAGCTGATCAAGGAGAACATGCACACGAAGCTGTACATGGAAGGCACCGTGAACAACCACCACTTCAAGT
GCACCCACGAAGGGGAGGGCAAGCCCTACGAGGGCACCCAGACCAACAGGATTAAGGTGGTGGAGGGAGG
CCCCCTGCCGTTCGCATTCGACATCCTGGCCACCTGCTTTATGTACGGGAGCAAGACCTTCATCAACCAC
ACCCAGGGCATCCCCGATTTCTTTAAGCAGTCCTTCCCTGAGGGCTTCACATGGGAGAGAGTCACCACAT
ACGAAGACGGGGGCGTGCTTACCGTTACCCAGGACACCAGCCTCCAGGACGGCTGCTTGATCTACAACGT
CAAGCTCAGAGGGGTGAACTTCCCATCCAACGGCCCTGTGATGCAGAAGAAAACACTCGGCTGGGAGGCC
AGTACCGAGACCCTGTACCCCGCTGACGGCGGCCTGGAAGGCAGATGCGACATGGCCCTGAAGCTCGTGG
GCGGGGGCCACCTGCACTGCAACCTGAAGACCACATACAGATCCAAGAAACCCGCTAAGAACCTCAAGAT
GCCCGGCGTCTACTTTGTGGACCGCAGACTGGAAAGAATCAAGGAGGCCGACAATGAGACCTACGTCGAG
CAGCACGAGGTGGCTGTGGCCAGATACTGCGACCTCCCTAGCAAACTGGGGCACAAACTTAATGGCATGG
ACGAGCTGTACAAGTAAGCGGCCGCGACTCTAGATCATAATCAGCCATACCACATTTGTAGAGGTTTTAC
TTGCTTTAAAAAACCTCCCACACCTCCCCCTGAACCTGAAACATAAAATGAATGCAATTGTTGTTGTTAA
CTTGTTTATTGCAGCTTATAATGGTTACAAATAAAGCAATAGCATCACAAATTTCACAAATAAAGCATTT
TTTTCACTGCATTCTAGTTGTGGTTTGTCCAAACTCATCAATGTATCTTAAGGCGTAAATTGTAAGCGTT
AATATTTTGTTAAAATTCGCGTTAAATTTTTGTTAAATCAGCTCATTTTTTAACCAATAGGCCGAAATCG
GCAAAATCCCTTATAAATCAAAAGAATAGACCGAGATAGGGT
[37 nt withheld, positions 1863-1899]
AAAGAACGTGGACTCCAACGTCAAAGG
[49 nt withheld, positions 1927-1975]
T
[91 nt withheld, positions 1977-2067]
G
[124 nt withheld, positions 2069-2192]
CAGGTGGCACTTTTCGGGGAAATGTGCGCGGAACCCCTATTTGTTTATTTTTCTAAATACATTCAAATAT
GTATCCGCTCATGAGACAATAACCCTGATAAATGCTTCAATAATATTGAAAAAGGAAGAGTCCTGAGGCG
GAAAGAACCAGCTGTGGAATGTGTGTCAGTTAGGGTGTGGAAAGTCCCCAGGCTCCCCAGCAGGCAGAAG
TATGCAAAGCATGCATCTCAATTAGTCAGCAACCAGGTGTGGAAAGTCCCCAGGCTCCCCAGCAGGCAGA
AGTATGCAAAGCATGCATCTCAATTAGTCAGCAACCATAGTCCCGCCCCTAACTCCGCCCATCCCGCCCC
TAACTCCGCCCAGTTCCGCCCATTCTCCGCCCCATGGCTGACTAATTTTTTTTATTTATGCAGAGGCCGA
GGCCGCCTCGGCCTCTGAGCTATTCCAGAAGTAGTGAGGAGGCTTTTTTGGAGGCCTAGGCTTTTGCAAA
GATCGATCAAGAGACAGGATGAGGATCGTTTCGCATGATTGAACAAGATGGATTGCACGCAGGTTCTCCG
GCCGCTTGGGTGGAGAGGCTATTCGGCTATGACTGGGCACAACAGACAATCGGCTGCTCTGATGCCGCCG
TGTTCCGGCTGTCAGCGCAGGGGCGCCCGGTTCTTTTTGTCAAGACCGACCTGTCCGGTGCCCTGAATGA
ACTGCAAGACGAGGCAGCGCGGCTATCGTGGCTGGCCACGACGGGCGTTCCTTGCGCAGCTGTGCTCGAC
GTTGTCACTGAAGCGGGAAGGGACTGGCTGCTATTGGGCGAAGTGCCGGGGCAGGATCTCCTGTCATCTC
ACCTTGCTCCTGCCGAGAAAGTATCCATCATGGCTGATGCAATGCGGCGGCTGCATACGCTTGATCCGGC
TACCTGCCCATTCGACCACCAAGCGAAACATCGCATCGAGCGAGCACGTACTCGGATGGAAGCCGGTCTT
GTCGATCAGGATGATCTGGACGAAGAGCATCAGGGGCTCGCGCCAGCCGAACTGTTCGCCAGGCTCAAGG
CGAGCATGCCCGACGGCGAGGATCTCGTCGTGACCCATGGCGATGCCTGCTTGCCGAATATCATGGTGGA
AAATGGCCGCTTTTCTGGATTCATCGACTGTGGCCGGCTGGGTGTGGCGGACCGCTATCAGGACATAGCG
TTGGCTACCCGTGATATTGCTGAAGAGCTTGGCGGCGAATGGGCTGACCGCTTCCTCGTGCTTTACGGTA
TCGCCGCTCCCGATTCGCAGCGCATCGCCTTCTATCGCCTTCTTGACGAGTTCTTCTGAGCGGGACTCTG
GGGTTCGAAATGACCGACCAAGCGACGCCCAACCTGCCATCACGAGATTTCGATTCCACCGCCGCCTTCT
ATGAAAGGTTGGGCTTCGGAATCGTTTTCCGGGACGCCGGCTGGATGATCCTCCAGCGCGGGGATCTCAT
GCTGGAGTTCTTCGCCCACCCTAGGGGGAGGCTAACTGAAACACGGAAGGAGACAATACCGGAAGGAACC
CGCGCTATGACGGCAATAAAAAGACAGAATAAAACGCACGGTGTTGGGTCGTTTGTTCATAAACGCGGGG
TTCGGTCCCAGGGCTGGCACTCTGTCGATACCCCACCGAGACCCCATTGGGGCCAATACGCCCGCGTTTC
TTCCTTTTCCCCACCCCACCCCCCAAGTTCGGGTGAAGGCCCAGGGCTCGCAGCCAACGTCGGGGCGGCA
GGCCCTGCCATAGCCTCAGGTTACTCATATATACTTTAGATTGATTTAAAACTTCATTTTTAATTTAAAA
GGATCTAGGTGAAGATCCTTTTTGATAATCTCATGACCAAAATCCCTTAACGTGAGTTTTCGTTCCACTG
AGCGTCAGACCCCGTAGAAAAGATCAAAGGATCTTCTTGAGATCCTTTTTTTCTGCGCGTAATCTGCTGC
TTGCAAACAAAAAAACCACCGCTACCAGCGGTGGTTTGTTTGCCGGATCAAGAGCTACCAACTCTTTTTC
CGAAGGTAACTGGCTTCAGCAGAGCGCAGATACCAAATACTGTTCTTCTAGTGTAGCCGTAGTTAGGCCA
CCACTTCAAGAACTCTGTAGCACCGCCTACATACCTCGCTCTGCTAATCCTGTTACCAGTGGCTGCTGCC
AGTGGCGATAAGTCGTGTCTTACCGGGTTGGACTCAAGACGATAGTTACCGGATAAGGCGCAGCGGTCGG
GCTGAACGGGGGGTTCGTGCACACAGCCCAGCTTGGAGCGAACGACCTACACCGAACTGAGATACCTACA
GCGTGAGCTATGAGAAAGCGCCACGCTTCCCGAAGGGAGAAAGGCGGACAGGTATCCGGTAAGCGGCAGG
GTCGGAACAGGAGAGCGCACGAGGGAGCTTCCAGGGGGAAACGCCTGGTATCTTTATAGTCCTGTCGGGT
TTCGCCACCTCTGACTTGAGCGTCGATTTTTGTGATGCTCGTCAGGGGGGCGGAGCCTATGGAAAAACGC
CAGCAACGCGGCCTTTTTACGGTTCCTGGCCTTTTGCTGGCCTTTTGCTCACATGTTCTTTCCTGCGTTA
TCCCCTGATTCTGTGGATAACCGTATTACCGCCATGCAT
